Addgene plasmid #164033: pET-PhoCl1-6His
Purpose: Expressed PhoCl1 in a pET expression vector
Depositing lab: Robert Campbell. Depositing organization: University of Alberta. Publication: Photocleavable proteins that undergo fast and efficient dissociation. Lu X, Wen Y, Zhang S, Zhang W, Chen Y, Shen Y, Lemieux MJ, Campbell RE. Chem Sci. 2021 May 31;12(28):9658-9672. doi: 10.1039/d1sc01059j. eCollection 2021 Jul 21. PubMed 34349937.
Backbone
  Vector backbone: pET-28a(+)
  Backbone size w/o insert (bp): 5248
  Total vector size (bp): 5974
  Vector type: Bacterial Expression
Growth in bacteria
  Bacterial resistance: Kanamycin, 50 μg/mL
  Growth temperature: 37°C
  Growth strain: DH5alpha
  Copy number: Unknown
Gene/Insert
  Gene/Insert name: PhoCl1
  Species: Synthetic
  Insert size (bp): 726
  Promoter: T7 promotor
  Tag / fusion protein: 6xHis Tag (C terminal on backbone)
  Cloning method: Restriction Enzyme; 5′ cloning site NcoI (not destroyed); 3′ cloning site XhoI (not destroyed)
  Sequencing primers: 5′ ggaattgtgagcggataacaattcc; 3′ ccgctgagcaataactagc
Terms and licenses: Academic/Nonprofit Terms; Industry Terms: Not Available to Industry
Depositor comments: Please visit https://www.biorxiv.org/content/10.1101/2020.12.10.419556v1 for bioRxiv preprint.
How to cite: pET-PhoCl1-6His was a gift from Robert Campbell (Addgene plasmid # 164033 ; http://n2t.net/addgene:164033 ; RRID:Addgene_164033)
