[The description below was written by a language model from this plasmid's Addgene catalogue record and pLannotate feature annotations shown in this document.]
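Description:
pET-PhoCl1-6His is a bacterial expression plasmid built on the pET-28a(+) backbone, about 6 kb in total, for producing the photocleavable protein PhoCl1 in E. coli. It is selected with kanamycin through an aminoglycoside phosphotransferase gene and replicates from a ColE1/pMB1-type origin. The bom region and the rop gene are also present, and rop normally keeps copy number moderate, although the record lists copy number as unknown. An f1 origin is also annotated. The short fragments labelled as tetracycline resistance, AmpR promoter and a predicted E. coli protein appear to be pBR322-derived backbone remnants picked up by automated annotation rather than functional elements.

The 726 bp synthetic PhoCl1 coding sequence was inserted between NcoI and XhoI, both of which are retained. This places it downstream of the T7 promoter, a lac operator and the T7 gene 10 ribosome binding site, and upstream of the T7 terminator. Cloning at NcoI bypasses the N-terminal tag region of the backbone, and reading through XhoI fuses the protein to the backbone's C-terminal 6xHis tag (annotated as a fragment of a 9xHis tag) for metal-affinity purification. The small "SET1" hit after the tag is probably a spurious match to backbone sequence. The plasmid-borne lacI gene supplies repressor, so transcription stays off until IPTG induction in a host that provides T7 RNA polymerase. PhoCl splits into two fragments when exposed to violet light. This construct yields recombinant, purifiable PhoCl1, and the associated work concerns photocleavable proteins that dissociate quickly and efficiently.
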