Features (pLannotate 1.2.2; 19 found; start..end, strand, type, name):
     12..440     +  rep_origin     f1 ori (sequence partly withheld): f1 bacteriophage origin of replication; arrow indicates direction of (+) strand synthesis
    493..550     +  promoter       AmpR promoter (fragment): bla
    559..1374    -  CDS            KanR: aminoglycoside phosphotransferase; aph(3')-Ia; confers resistance to kanamycin in bacteria or G418 (Geneticin®) in eukaryotes
   1496..2084    +  rep_origin     ori: high-copy-number ColE1/pMB1/pBR322/pUC origin of replication
   2270..2409    -  misc_feature   bom: basis of mobility region from pBR322
   2511..2702    -  CDS            rop: Rop protein, which maintains plasmids at low copy number; rop
   2719..3099    +  CDS            YPB1_ECOLX: Protein predicted: Swiss-Prot protein existence level 4. From Escherichia coli.
   3171..3462    -  CDS            TcR (fragment): tetracycline efflux protein; tet; confers resistance to tetracycline
   3477..3498    -  protein_bind   CAP binding site: CAP binding activates transcription in the presence of cAMP. E. coli catabolite activator protein
   3511..4593    -  CDS            lacI: lac repressor; lacI; The lac repressor binds to the lac operator to inhibit transcription in E. coli. This inhibition can be relieved by adding lactose or isopropyl-β-D-thiogalactopyranoside (IPTG).
   4594..4671    -  promoter       lacI promoter: lacI
   4679..4958    -  CDS            TcR (fragment): tetracycline efflux protein; tet; confers resistance to tetracycline
   4980..4998    +  promoter       T7 promoter: promoter for bacteriophage T7 RNA polymerase
   4999..5023    +  protein_bind   lac operator: The lac repressor binds to the lac operator to inhibit transcription in E. coli. This inhibition can be relieved by adding lactose or isopropyl-β-D-thiogalactopyranoside (IPTG). lac repressor encoded by lacI
   5038..5060    +  RBS            RBS: efficient ribosome binding site from bacteriophage T7 gene 10 (Olins and Rangwala, 1989)
   5070..5795    +  CDS            PhoCl: photocleavable protein that separates into two fragments upon exposure to violet light (Zhang et al., 2017)
   5814..5831    +  CDS            9xHis (fragment): 9xHis affinity tag
   5841..5890    +  CDS            SET1 (fragment): solubility-enhancement tag derived from T7 phage gene 10B
   5898..5945    +  terminator     T7 terminator: transcription terminator for bacteriophage T7 RNA polymerase
>Addgene plasmid #164033 | pET-PhoCl1-6His | addgene full sequence | sequence record 322526 | Addgene NGS Result
TGGCGAATGGG
[124 nt withheld, positions 12-135]
C
[91 nt withheld, positions 137-227]
A
[49 nt withheld, positions 229-277]
CCTTTGACGTTGGAGTCCACGTTCTTT
[37 nt withheld, positions 305-341]
ACCCTATCTCGGTCTATTCTTTTGATTTATAAGGGATTTTGCCGATTTCGGCCTATTGGTTAAAAAATGA
GCTGATTTAACAAAAATTTAACGCGAATTTTAACAAAATATTAACGCTTACAATTTAGGTGGCACTTTTC
GGGGAAATGTGCGCGGAACCCCTATTTGTTTATTTTTCTAAATACATTCAAATATGTATCCGCTCATGAA
TTAATTCTTAGAAAAACTCATCGAGCATCAAATGAAACTGCAATTTATTCATATCAGGATTATCAATACC
ATATTTTTGAAAAAGCCGTTTCTGTAATGAAGGAGAAAACTCACCGAGGCAGTTCCATAGGATGGCAAGA
TCCTGGTATCGGTCTGCGATTCCGACTCGTCCAACATCAATACAACCTATTAATTTCCCCTCGTCAAAAA
TAAGGTTATCAAGTGAGAAATCACCATGAGTGACGACTGAATCCGGTGAGAATGGCAAAAGTTTATGCAT
TTCTTTCCAGACTTGTTCAACAGGCCAGCCATTACGCTCGTCATCAAAATCACTCGCATCAACCAAACCG
TTATTCATTCGTGATTGCGCCTGAGCGAGACGAAATACGCGATCGCTGTTAAAAGGACAATTACAAACAG
GAATCGAATGCAACCGGCGCAGGAACACTGCCAGCGCATCAACAATATTTTCACCTGAATCAGGATATTC
TTCTAATACCTGGAATGCTGTTTTCCCGGGGATCGCAGTGGTGAGTAACCATGCATCATCAGGAGTACGG
ATAAAATGCTTGATGGTCGGAAGAGGCATAAATTCCGTCAGCCAGTTTAGTCTGACCATCTCATCTGTAA
CATCATTGGCAACGCTACCTTTGCCATGTTTCAGAAACAACTCTGGCGCATCGGGCTTCCCATACAATCG
ATAGATTGTCGCACCTGATTGCCCGACATTATCGCGAGCCCATTTATACCCATATAAATCAGCATCCATG
TTGGAATTTAATCGCGGCCTAGAGCAAGACGTTTCCCGTTGAATATGGCTCATAACACCCCTTGTATTAC
TGTTTATGTAAGCAGACAGTTTTATTGTTCATGACCAAAATCCCTTAACGTGAGTTTTCGTTCCACTGAG
CGTCAGACCCCGTAGAAAAGATCAAAGGATCTTCTTGAGATCCTTTTTTTCTGCGCGTAATCTGCTGCTT
GCAAACAAAAAAACCACCGCTACCAGCGGTGGTTTGTTTGCCGGATCAAGAGCTACCAACTCTTTTTCCG
AAGGTAACTGGCTTCAGCAGAGCGCAGATACCAAATACTGTCCTTCTAGTGTAGCCGTAGTTAGGCCACC
ACTTCAAGAACTCTGTAGCACCGCCTACATACCTCGCTCTGCTAATCCTGTTACCAGTGGCTGCTGCCAG
TGGCGATAAGTCGTGTCTTACCGGGTTGGACTCAAGACGATAGTTACCGGATAAGGCGCAGCGGTCGGGC
TGAACGGGGGGTTCGTGCACACAGCCCAGCTTGGAGCGAACGACCTACACCGAACTGAGATACCTACAGC
GTGAGCTATGAGAAAGCGCCACGCTTCCCGAAGGGAGAAAGGCGGACAGGTATCCGGTAAGCGGCAGGGT
CGGAACAGGAGAGCGCACGAGGGAGCTTCCAGGGGGAAACGCCTGGTATCTTTATAGTCCTGTCGGGTTT
CGCCACCTCTGACTTGAGCGTCGATTTTTGTGATGCTCGTCAGGGGGGCGGAGCCTATGGAAAAACGCCA
GCAACGCGGCCTTTTTACGGTTCCTGGCCTTTTGCTGGCCTTTTGCTCACATGTTCTTTCCTGCGTTATC
CCCTGATTCTGTGGATAACCGTATTACCGCCTTTGAGTGAGCTGATACCGCTCGCCGCAGCCGAACGACC
GAGCGCAGCGAGTCAGTGAGCGAGGAAGCGGAAGAGCGCCTGATGCGGTATTTTCTCCTTACGCATCTGT
GCGGTATTTCACACCGCAATGGTGCACTCTCAGTACAATCTGCTCTGATGCCGCATAGTTAAGCCAGTAT
ACACTCCGCTATCGCTACGTGACTGGGTCATGGCTGCGCCCCGACACCCGCCAACACCCGCTGACGCGCC
CTGACGGGCTTGTCTGCTCCCGGCATCCGCTTACAGACAAGCTGTGACCGTCTCCGGGAGCTGCATGTGT
CAGAGGTTTTCACCGTCATCACCGAAACGCGCGAGGCAGCTGCGGTAAAGCTCATCAGCGTGGTCGTGAA
GCGATTCACAGATGTCTGCCTGTTCATCCGCGTCCAGCTCGTTGAGTTTCTCCAGAAGCGTTAATGTCTG
GCTTCTGATAAAGCGGGCCATGTTAAGGGCGGTTTTTTCCTGTTTGGTCACTGATGCCTCCGTGTAAGGG
GGATTTCTGTTCATGGGGGTAATGATACCGATGAAACGAGAGAGGATGCTCACGATACGGGTTACTGATG
ATGAACATGCCCGGTTACTGGAACGTTGTGAGGGTAAACAACTGGCGGTATGGATGCGGCGGGACCAGAG
AAAAATCACTCAGGGTCAATGCCAGCGCTTCGTTAATACAGATGTAGGTGTTCCACAGGGTAGCCAGCAG
CATCCTGCGATGCAGATCCGGAACATAATGGTGCAGGGCGCTGACTTCCGCGTTTCCAGACTTTACGAAA
CACGGAAACCGAAGACCATTCATGTTGTTGCTCAGGTCGCAGACGTTTTGCAGCAGCAGTCGCTTCACGT
TCGCTCGCGTATCGGTGATTCATTCTGCTAACCAGTAAGGCAACCCCGCCAGCCTAGCCGGGTCCTCAAC
GACAGGAGCACGATCATGCGCACCCGTGGGGCCGCCATGCCGGCGATAATGGCCTGCTTCTCGCCGAAAC
GTTTGGTGGCGGGACCAGTGACGAAGGCTTGAGCGAGGGCGTGCAAGATTCCGAATACCGCAAGCGACAG
GCCGATCATCGTCGCGCTCCAGCGAAAGCGGTCCTCGCCGAAAATGACCCAGAGCGCTGCCGGCACCTGT
CCTACGAGTTGCATGATAAAGAAGACAGTCATAAGTGCGGCGACGATAGTCATGCCCCGCGCCCACCGGA
AGGAGCTGACTGGGTTGAAGGCTCTCAAGGGCATCGGTCGAGATCCCGGTGCCTAATGAGTGAGCTAACT
TACATTAATTGCGTTGCGCTCACTGCCCGCTTTCCAGTCGGGAAACCTGTCGTGCCAGCTGCATTAATGA
ATCGGCCAACGCGCGGGGAGAGGCGGTTTGCGTATTGGGCGCCAGGGTGGTTTTTCTTTTCACCAGTGAG
ACGGGCAACAGCTGATTGCCCTTCACCGCCTGGCCCTGAGAGAGTTGCAGCAAGCGGTCCACGCTGGTTT
GCCCCAGCAGGCGAAAATCCTGTTTGATGGTGGTTAACGGCGGGATATAACATGAGCTGTCTTCGGTATC
GTCGTATCCCACTACCGAGATATCCGCACCAACGCGCAGCCCGGACTCGGTAATGGCGCGCATTGCGCCC
AGCGCCATCTGATCGTTGGCAACCAGCATCGCAGTGGGAACGATGCCCTCATTCAGCATTTGCATGGTTT
GTTGAAAACCGGACATGGCACTCCAGTCGCCTTCCCGTTCCGCTATCGGCTGAATTTGATTGCGAGTGAG
ATATTTATGCCAGCCAGCCAGACGCAGACGCGCCGAGACAGAACTTAATGGGCCCGCTAACAGCGCGATT
TGCTGGTGACCCAATGCGACCAGATGCTCCACGCCCAGTCGCGTACCGTCTTCATGGGAGAAAATAATAC
TGTTGATGGGTGTCTGGTCAGAGACATCAAGAAATAACGCCGGAACATTAGTGCAGGCAGCTTCCACAGC
AATGGCATCCTGGTCATCCAGCGGATAGTTAATGATCAGCCCACTGACGCGTTGCGCGAGAAGATTGTGC
ACCGCCGCTTTACAGGCTTCGACGCCGCTTCGTTCTACCATCGACACCACCACGCTGGCACCCAGTTGAT
CGGCGCGAGATTTAATCGCCGCGACAATTTGCGACGGCGCGTGCAGGGCCAGACTGGAGGTGGCAACGCC
AATCAGCAACGACTGTTTGCCCGCCAGTTGTTGTGCCACGCGGTTGGGAATGTAATTCAGCTCCGCCATC
GCCGCTTCCACTTTTTCCCGCGTTTTCGCAGAAACGTGGCTGGCCTGGTTCACCACGCGGGAAACGGTCT
GATAAGAGACACCGGCATACTCTGCGACATCGTATAACGTTACTGGTTTCACATTCACCACCCTGAATTG
ACTCTCTTCCGGGCGCTATCATGCCATACCGCGAAAGGTTTTGCGCCATTCGATGGTGTCCGGGATCTCG
ACGCTCTCCCTTATGCGACTCCTGCATTAGGAAGCAGCCCAGTAGTAGGTTGAGGCCGTTGAGCACCGCC
GCCGCAAGGAATGGTGCATGCAAGGAGATGGCGCCCAACAGTCCCCCGGCCACGGGGCCTGCCACCATAC
CCACGCCGAAACAAGCGCTCATGAGCCCGAAGTGGCGAGCCCGATCTTCCCCATCGGTGATGTCGGCGAT
ATAGGCGCCAGCAACCGCACCTGTGGCGCCGGTGATGCCGGCCACGATGCGTCCGGCGTAGAGGATCGAG
ATCTCGATCCCGCGAAATTAATACGACTCACTATAGGGGAATTGTGAGCGGATAACAATTCCCCTCTAGA
AATAATTTTGTTTAACTTTAAGAAGGAGATATACCATGGTGATCCCTGACTACTTCAAGCAGAGCTTCCC
CGAGGGCTACAGCTGGGAGCGCAGCATGACCTACGAGGACGGCGGCATCTGCATCGCCACCAACGACATC
ACAATGGAGGGGGACAGCTTCATCAACAAGATCCACTTCAAGGGCACGAACTTCCCCCCCAACGGCCCCG
TGATGCAGAAGAGGACCGTGGGCTGGGAGGCCAGCACCGAGAAGATGTACGAGCGCGACGGCGTGCTGAA
GGGCGACGTGAAGATGAAGCTGCTGCTGAAGGGCGGCGGCCACTATCGCTGCGACTACCGCACCACCTAC
AAGGTCAAGCAGAAGCCCGTAAAGCTGCCCGACTACCACTTCGTGGACCACCGCATCGAGATCCTGAGCC
ACGACAAGGACTACAACAAGGTGAAGCTGTACGAGCACGCCGTGGCCCGCAACTCCACCGACAGCATGGA
CGAGCTGTACAAGGGTGGCAGCGGTGGCATGGTGAGCAAGGGCGAGGAGACCATTACAAGCGTGATCAAG
CCTGACATGAAGAACAAGCTGCGCATGGAGGGCAACGTGAACGGCCACGCCTTCGTGATCGAGGGCGAGG
GCAGCGGCAAGCCCTTCGAGGGCATCCAGACGATTGATTTGGAGGTGAAGGAGGGCGCCCCGCTGCCCTT
CGCCTACGACATCCTGACCACCGCCTTCCACTACGGCAACCGCGTGTTCACCAAGTACCCACGGGGAGGT
GGAGGTCTCGAGCACCACCACCACCACCACTGAGATCCGGCTGCTAACAAAGCCCGAAAGGAAGCTGAGT
TGGCTGCTGCCACCGCTGAGCAATAACTAGCATAACCCCTTGGGGCCTCTAAACGGGTCTTGAGGGGTTT
TTTGCTGAAAGGAGGAACTATATCCGGAT
